Addgene plasmid #183197: pDONR221 Cas9-POLD3
Purpose: Entry clone
Depositing lab: Emma Haapaniemi. Depositing organization: University of Oslo, Norwegian Centre for Molecular Biosciences and Medicine (NCMBM). Publication: Rapid genome editing by CRISPR-Cas9-POLD3 fusion. Reint G, Li Z, Labun K, Keskitalo S, Soppa I, Mamia K, Tolo E, Szymanska M, Meza-Zepeda LA, Lorenz S, Cieslar-Pobuda A, Hu X, Bordin DL, Staerk J, Valen E, Schmierer B, Varjosalo M, Taipale J, Haapaniemi E. Elife. 2021 Dec 13;10. pii: 75415. doi: 10.7554/eLife.75415. PubMed 34898428.
Backbone
  Vector backbone: pDONR221 (2184742_AE175)
  Backbone manufacturer: Thermo Fisher Scientific
  Vector type: CRISPR ; Gateway entry clone
Growth in bacteria
  Bacterial resistance: Kanamycin, 50 μg/mL
  Growth temperature: 37°C
  Growth strain: DH5alpha
  Copy number: High Copy
Gene/Insert
  Gene/Insert name: Cas9-POLD3
  Species: Synthetic
  Mutation: n/a
  Cloning method: Gateway Cloning
  Sequencing primers: 5′ Unknown
Terms and licenses: Academic/Nonprofit Terms; Industry Terms: Not Available to Industry
How to cite: pDONR221 Cas9-POLD3 was a gift from Emma Haapaniemi (Addgene plasmid # 183197 ; http://n2t.net/addgene:183197 ; RRID:Addgene_183197)
