[The description below was written by a language model from this plasmid's Addgene catalogue record and pLannotate feature annotations shown in this document.]
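Description:
pDONR221 Cas9-POLD3 is a Gateway entry clone built on the commercial pDONR221 donor backbone, carrying a synthetic open reading frame that fuses Streptococcus pyogenes Cas9 to human POLD3. The 7,854 nt plasmid is propagated in E. coli at high copy from a ColE1/pUC-type origin and is selected with kanamycin through the aph(3')-Ia (KanR) gene. Upstream of the cloning region sit the rrnB T1 and T2 transcription terminators, which insulate the insert from read-through transcription. Short lacI and lacZα fragments are backbone remnants with no evident function.

The payload lies between attL1 and attL2, the recombination sites produced by a BP reaction and used by LR Clonase to move the insert directionally into any attR-containing destination vector. Reading from attL1, the cassette begins with a bipartite nucleoplasmin nuclear localization signal, continues directly into the Cas9 coding sequence, and, after a short unannotated gap that presumably serves as a linker, runs into the POLD3 coding sequence, which ends just before attL2. Both Cas9 and POLD3 are annotated as fragments, so they may not match the reference sequences over their full length. POLD3 is an accessory subunit of the DNA polymerase delta and zeta complexes involved in replication and repair.

No promoter drives the fusion in this plasmid. The only annotated promoter is a T7 promoter outside attL2, on the opposite strand to the insert. Expression therefore depends on transfer into a destination vector that supplies the promoter and any other regulatory elements. The record lists the purpose simply as an entry clone, and the associated publication title links it to rapid genome editing with Cas9-POLD3 fusions.
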