Features (pLannotate 1.2.2; 12 found; start..end, strand, type, name):
    121..213     +  CDS            lacI (fragment): lac repressor; lacI; The lac repressor binds to the lac operator to inhibit transcription in E. coli. This inhibition can be relieved by adding lactose or isopropyl-β-D-thiogalactopyranoside (IPTG).
    268..295     -  terminator     rrnB T2 terminator: transcription terminator T2 from the E. coli rrnB gene
    427..470     +  terminator     rrnB T1 terminator: Escherichia coli rrnB; transcription terminator T1 from the E. coli rrnB gene
    517..553     -  CDS            lacZα (fragment): LacZα fragment of β-galactosidase; lacZ fragment
    569..668     +  protein_bind   attL1: mutant version of attL; recombination site for the Gateway® LR reaction LR Clonase™
    674..721     +  CDS            nucleoplasmin NLS: bipartite nuclear localization signal from nucleoplasmin
    721..4822    +  CDS            Cas9 (fragment): Cas9 (Csn1) endonuclease from the Streptococcus pyogenes Type II CRISPR/Cas system generates RNA-guided double strand breaks in DNA
   4889..5977    +  CDS            POLD3 (fragment): DPOD3_HUMAN - Also known as KIAA0039. Experimental evidence at protein level: Swiss-Prot protein existence level 1. Accessory component of both the DNA polymerase delta complex and the DNA polymerase zeta complex (PubMed:22801543, PubMed:17317665, PubMed:24449906). As a component of the trimeric and tetrameric DNA polymerase delta complexes (Pol-delta3 and Pol-delta4, respectively), plays a role in high fidelity genome replication, including in lagging strand synthesis, and repair. Required for optimal Pol-delta activity. Stabilizes the Pol-delta complex and plays a major role in Pol-delta sti
   5979..6078    -  protein_bind   attL2: mutant version of attL; recombination site for the Gateway® LR reaction LR Clonase™
   6096..6114    -  promoter       T7 promoter: promoter for bacteriophage T7 RNA polymerase
   6248..7057    +  CDS            KanR: aminoglycoside phosphotransferase; aph(3')-Ia; confers resistance to kanamycin in bacteria or G418 (Geneticin®) in eukaryotes
   7204..7792    +  rep_origin     ori: high-copy-number ColE1/pMB1/pBR322/pUC origin of replication
>Addgene plasmid #183197 | pDONR221 Cas9-POLD3 | addgene full sequence | sequence record 361237 | Addgene NGS Result
CTTTCCTGCGTTATCCCCTGATTCTGTGGATAACCGTATTACCGCCTTTGAGTGAGCTGATACCGCTCGC
CGCAGCCGAACGACCGAGCGCAGCGAGTCAGTGAGCGAGGAAGCGGAAGAGCGCCCAATACGCAAACCGC
CTCTCCCCGCGCGTTGGCCGATTCATTAATGCAGCTGGCACGACAGGTTTCCCGACTGGAAAGCGGGCAG
TGAGCGCAACGCAATTAATACGCGTACCGCTAGCCAGGAAGAGTTTGTAGAAACGCAAAAAGGCCATCCG
TCAGGATGGCCTTCTGCTTAGTTTGATGCCTGGCAGTTTATGGCGGGCGTCCTGCCCGCCACCCTCCGGG
CCGTTGCTTCACAACGTTCAAATCCGCTCCCGGCGGATTTGTCCTACTCAGGAGAGCGTTCACCGACAAA
CAACAGATAAAACGAAAGGCCCAGTCTTCCGACTGAGCCTTTCGTTTTATTTGATGCCTGGCAGTTCCCT
ACTCTCGCGTTAACGCTAGCATGGATGTTTTCCCAGTCACGACGTTGTAAAACGACGGCCAGTCTTAAGC
TCGGGCCCCAAATAATGATTTTATTTTGACTGATAGTGACCTGTTCGTTGCAACAAATTGATGAGCAATG
CTTTTTTATAATGCCAACTTTGTACAAAAAAGCAGGCTTCATGAAAAGGCCGGCGGCCACGAAAAAGGCC
GGCCAGGCAAAAAAGAAAAAGGACAAGAAGTACAGCATCGGCCTGGACATCGGCACCAACTCTGTGGGCT
GGGCCGTGATCACCGACGAGTACAAGGTGCCCAGCAAGAAATTCAAGGTGCTGGGCAACACCGACCGGCA
CAGCATCAAGAAGAACCTGATCGGAGCCCTGCTGTTCGACAGCGGCGAAACAGCCGAGGCCACCCGGCTG
AAGAGAACCGCCAGAAGAAGATACACCAGACGGAAGAACCGGATCTGCTATCTGCAAGAGATCTTCAGCA
ACGAGATGGCCAAGGTGGACGACAGCTTCTTCCACAGACTGGAAGAGTCCTTCCTGGTGGAAGAGGATAA
GAAGCACGAGCGGCACCCCATCTTCGGCAACATCGTGGACGAGGTGGCCTACCACGAGAAGTACCCCACC
ATCTACCACCTGAGAAAGAAACTGGTGGACAGCACCGACAAGGCCGACCTGCGGCTGATCTATCTGGCCC
TGGCCCACATGATCAAGTTCCGGGGCCACTTCCTGATCGAGGGCGACCTGAACCCCGACAACAGCGACGT
GGACAAGCTGTTCATCCAGCTGGTGCAGACCTACAACCAGCTGTTCGAGGAAAACCCCATCAACGCCAGC
GGCGTGGACGCCAAGGCCATCCTGTCTGCCAGACTGAGCAAGAGCAGACGGCTGGAAAATCTGATCGCCC
AGCTGCCCGGCGAGAAGAAGAATGGCCTGTTCGGCAACCTGATTGCCCTGAGCCTGGGCCTGACCCCCAA
CTTCAAGAGCAACTTCGACCTGGCCGAGGATGCCAAACTGCAGCTGAGCAAGGACACCTACGACGACGAC
CTGGACAACCTGCTGGCCCAGATCGGCGACCAGTACGCCGACCTGTTTCTGGCCGCCAAGAACCTGTCCG
ACGCCATCCTGCTGAGCGACATCCTGAGAGTGAACACCGAGATCACCAAGGCCCCCCTGAGCGCCTCTAT
GATCAAGAGATACGACGAGCACCACCAGGACCTGACCCTGCTGAAAGCTCTCGTGCGGCAGCAGCTGCCT
GAGAAGTACAAAGAGATTTTCTTCGACCAGAGCAAGAACGGCTACGCCGGCTACATTGACGGCGGAGCCA
GCCAGGAAGAGTTCTACAAGTTCATCAAGCCCATCCTGGAAAAGATGGACGGCACCGAGGAACTGCTCGT
GAAGCTGAACAGAGAGGACCTGCTGCGGAAGCAGCGGACCTTCGACAACGGCAGCATCCCCCACCAGATC
CACCTGGGAGAGCTGCACGCCATTCTGCGGCGGCAGGAAGATTTTTACCCATTCCTGAAGGACAACCGGG
AAAAGATCGAGAAGATCCTGACCTTCCGCATCCCCTACTACGTGGGCCCTCTGGCCAGGGGAAACAGCAG
ATTCGCCTGGATGACCAGAAAGAGCGAGGAAACCATCACCCCCTGGAACTTCGAGGAAGTGGTGGACAAG
GGCGCTTCCGCCCAGAGCTTCATCGAGCGGATGACCAACTTCGATAAGAACCTGCCCAACGAGAAGGTGC
TGCCCAAGCACAGCCTGCTGTACGAGTACTTCACCGTGTATAACGAGCTGACCAAAGTGAAATACGTGAC
CGAGGGAATGAGAAAGCCCGCCTTCCTGAGCGGCGAGCAGAAAAAGGCCATCGTGGACCTGCTGTTCAAG
ACCAACCGGAAAGTGACCGTGAAGCAGCTGAAAGAGGACTACTTCAAGAAAATCGAGTGCTTCGACTCCG
TGGAAATCTCCGGCGTGGAAGATCGGTTCAACGCCTCCCTGGGCACATACCACGATCTGCTGAAAATTAT
CAAGGACAAGGACTTCCTGGACAATGAGGAAAACGAGGACATTCTGGAAGATATCGTGCTGACCCTGACA
CTGTTTGAGGACAGAGAGATGATCGAGGAACGGCTGAAAACCTATGCCCACCTGTTCGACGACAAAGTGA
TGAAGCAGCTGAAGCGGCGGAGATACACCGGCTGGGGCAGGCTGAGCCGGAAGCTGATCAACGGCATCCG
GGACAAGCAGTCCGGCAAGACAATCCTGGATTTCCTGAAGTCCGACGGCTTCGCCAACAGAAACTTCATG
CAGCTGATCCACGACGACAGCCTGACCTTTAAAGAGGACATCCAGAAAGCCCAGGTGTCCGGCCAGGGCG
ATAGCCTGCACGAGCACATTGCCAATCTGGCCGGCAGCCCCGCCATTAAGAAGGGCATCCTGCAGACAGT
GAAGGTGGTGGACGAGCTGGTGAAAGTGATGGGCCGGCACAAGCCCGAGAACATCGTGATCGAAATGGCC
AGAGAGAACCAGACCACCCAGAAGGGACAGAAGAACAGCCGCGAGAGAATGAAGCGGATCGAAGAGGGCA
TCAAAGAGCTGGGCAGCCAGATCCTGAAAGAACACCCCGTGGAAAACACCCAGCTGCAGAACGAGAAGCT
GTACCTGTACTACCTGCAGAATGGGCGGGATATGTACGTGGACCAGGAACTGGACATCAACCGGCTGTCC
GACTACGATGTGGACCACATCGTGCCTCAGAGCTTTCTGAAGGACGACTCCATCGACAACAAGGTGCTGA
CCAGAAGCGACAAGAACCGGGGCAAGAGCGACAACGTGCCCTCCGAAGAGGTCGTGAAGAAGATGAAGAA
CTACTGGCGGCAGCTGCTGAACGCCAAGCTGATTACCCAGAGAAAGTTCGACAATCTGACCAAGGCCGAG
AGAGGCGGCCTGAGCGAACTGGATAAGGCCGGCTTCATCAAGAGACAGCTGGTGGAAACCCGGCAGATCA
CAAAGCACGTGGCACAGATCCTGGACTCCCGGATGAACACTAAGTACGACGAGAATGACAAGCTGATCCG
GGAAGTGAAAGTGATCACCCTGAAGTCCAAGCTGGTGTCCGATTTCCGGAAGGATTTCCAGTTTTACAAA
GTGCGCGAGATCAACAACTACCACCACGCCCACGACGCCTACCTGAACGCCGTCGTGGGAACCGCCCTGA
TCAAAAAGTACCCTAAGCTGGAAAGCGAGTTCGTGTACGGCGACTACAAGGTGTACGACGTGCGGAAGAT
GATCGCCAAGAGCGAGCAGGAAATCGGCAAGGCTACCGCCAAGTACTTCTTCTACAGCAACATCATGAAC
TTTTTCAAGACCGAGATTACCCTGGCCAACGGCGAGATCCGGAAGCGGCCTCTGATCGAGACAAACGGCG
AAACCGGGGAGATCGTGTGGGATAAGGGCCGGGATTTTGCCACCGTGCGGAAAGTGCTGAGCATGCCCCA
AGTGAATATCGTGAAAAAGACCGAGGTGCAGACAGGCGGCTTCAGCAAAGAGTCTATCCTGCCCAAGAGG
AACAGCGATAAGCTGATCGCCAGAAAGAAGGACTGGGACCCTAAGAAGTACGGCGGCTTCGACAGCCCCA
CCGTGGCCTATTCTGTGCTGGTGGTGGCCAAAGTGGAAAAGGGCAAGTCCAAGAAACTGAAGAGTGTGAA
AGAGCTGCTGGGGATCACCATCATGGAAAGAAGCAGCTTCGAGAAGAATCCCATCGACTTTCTGGAAGCC
AAGGGCTACAAAGAAGTGAAAAAGGACCTGATCATCAAGCTGCCTAAGTACTCCCTGTTCGAGCTGGAAA
ACGGCCGGAAGAGAATGCTGGCCTCTGCCGGCGAACTGCAGAAGGGAAACGAACTGGCCCTGCCCTCCAA
ATATGTGAACTTCCTGTACCTGGCCAGCCACTATGAGAAGCTGAAGGGCTCCCCCGAGGATAATGAGCAG
AAACAGCTGTTTGTGGAACAGCACAAGCACTACCTGGACGAGATCATCGAGCAGATCAGCGAGTTCTCCA
AGAGAGTGATCCTGGCCGACGCTAATCTGGACAAAGTGCTGTCCGCCTACAACAAGCACCGGGATAAGCC
CATCAGAGAGCAGGCCGAGAATATCATCCACCTGTTTACCCTGACCAATCTGGGAGCCCCTGCCGCCTTC
AAGTACTTTGACACCACCATCGACCGGAAGAGGTACACCAGCACCAAAGAGGTGCTGGACGCCACCCTGA
TCCACCAGAGCATCACCGGCCTGTACGAGACACGGATCGACCTGTCTCAGCTGGGAGGCGACAGCGCTGG
AGGAGGTGGAAGCGGAGGAGGAGGAAGCGGAGGAGGAGGTAGCGGACCTAAGAAAAAGAGGAAGGTGATG
CTAAAGGACAGTGGGCCTCTGTTCAATACTGACTATGACATCCTTAAAAGCAACTTGCAGAACTGCAGCA
AATTTAGTGCTATACAATGTGCAGCTGCCGTCCCTAGAGCTCCTGCTGAATCCTCTTCGTCTTCCAAAAA
GTTTGAGCAGTCACATCTTCACATGTCAAGTGAGACACAAGCCAACAATGAGCTGACCACCAATGGTCAT
GGCCCACCTGCATCCAAGCAGGTTTCCCAGCAGCCCAAAGGAATTATGGGAATGTTTGCCTCCAAAGCTG
CTGCTAAAACCCAAGAAACCAACAAGGAAACGAAAACAGAGGCTAAAGAAGTAACAAATGCATCTGCAGC
AGGCAACAAGGCACCAGGGAAAGGGAATATGATGAGCAACTTTTTTGGAAAAGCTGCTATGAATAAATTT
AAAGTCAATTTGGACTCAGAACAAGCAGTGAAAGAAGAAAAAATAGTGGAGCAGCCTACAGTGTCTGTCA
CGGAACCAAAGCTGGCAACTCCTGCAGGCCTGAAAAAATCCAGCAAAAAAGCAGAGCCTGTTAAGGTGCT
GCAGAAGGAAAAAAAAAGGGGGAAGCGAGTAGCATTATCTGATGATGAGACAAAGGAAACTGAAAACATG
AGGAAAAAGAGGAGAAGAATCAAACTTCCTGAATCTGATAGCAGTGAAGATGAAGTCTTTCCAGACTCTC
CTGGGGCTTATGAAGCTGAGTCACCATCCCCACCTCCTCCTCCGTCTCCACCTCTTGAACCAGTGCCAAA
GACTGAGCCTGAACCTCCTTCTGTCAAGAGCTCAAGTGGAGAAAACAAAAGAAAACGAAAACGCGTACTA
AAATCTAAAACTTACCTGGATGGGGAAGGCTGCATAGTGACTGAAAAAGTCTACGAGAGTGAATCCTGCA
CAGATAGTGAAGAGGAGCTTAACATGAAGACATCCTCAGTACACAGACCCCCTGCCATGACTGTGAAAAA
AGAACCCAGAGAGGAACGAAAGGGCCCCAAGAAAGGGACTGCTGCTCTGGGCAAAGCCAACAGACAGGTG
TCCATTACTGGCTTCTTCCAGAGGAAAGACCCAGCTTTCTTGTACAAAGTTGGCATTATAAGAAAGCATT
GCTTATCAATTTGTTGCAACGAACAGGTCACTATCAGTCAAAATAAAATCATTATTTGCCATCCAGCTGA
TATCCCCTATAGTGAGTCGTATTACATGGTCATAGCTGTTTCCTGGCAGCTCTGGCCCGTGTCTCAAAAT
CTCTGATGTTACATTGCACAAGATAAAATAATATCATCATGAACAATAAAACTGTCTGCTTACATAAACA
GTAATACAAGGGGTGTTATGAGCCATATTCAACGGGAAACGTCGAGGCCGCGATTAAATTCCAACATGGA
TGCTGATTTATATGGGTATAAATGGGCTCGCGATAATGTCGGGCAATCAGGTGCGACAATCTATCGCTTG
TATGGGAAGCCCGATGCGCCAGAGTTGTTTCTGAAACATGGCAAAGGTAGCGTTGCCAATGATGTTACAG
ATGAGATGGTCAGACTAAACTGGCTGACGGAATTTATGCCTCTTCCGACCATCAAGCATTTTATCCGTAC
TCCTGATGATGCATGGTTACTCACCACTGCGATCCCCGGAAAAACAGCATTCCAGGTATTAGAAGAATAT
CCTGATTCAGGTGAAAATATTGTTGATGCGCTGGCAGTGTTCCTGCGCCGGTTGCATTCGATTCCTGTTT
GTAATTGTCCTTTTAACAGCGATCGCGTATTTCGTCTCGCTCAGGCGCAATCACGAATGAATAACGGTTT
GGTTGATGCGAGTGATTTTGATGACGAGCGTAATGGCTGGCCTGTTGAACAAGTCTGGAAAGAAATGCAT
AAACTTTTGCCATTCTCACCGGATTCAGTCGTCACTCATGGTGATTTCTCACTTGATAACCTTATTTTTG
ACGAGGGGAAATTAATAGGTTGTATTGATGTTGGACGAGTCGGAATCGCAGACCGATACCAGGATCTTGC
CATCCTATGGAACTGCCTCGGTGAGTTTTCTCCTTCATTACAGAAACGGCTTTTTCAAAAATATGGTATT
GATAATCCTGATATGAATAAATTGCAGTTTCATTTGATGCTCGATGAGTTTTTCTAATCAGAATTGGTTA
ATTGGTTGTAACACTGGCAGAGCATTACGCTGACTTGACGGGACGGCGCAAGCTCATGACCAAAATCCCT
TAACGTGAGTTACGCGTCGTTCCACTGAGCGTCAGACCCCGTAGAAAAGATCAAAGGATCTTCTTGAGAT
CCTTTTTTTCTGCGCGTAATCTGCTGCTTGCAAACAAAAAAACCACCGCTACCAGCGGTGGTTTGTTTGC
CGGATCAAGAGCTACCAACTCTTTTTCCGAAGGTAACTGGCTTCAGCAGAGCGCAGATACCAAATACTGT
TCTTCTAGTGTAGCCGTAGTTAGGCCACCACTTCAAGAACTCTGTAGCACCGCCTACATACCTCGCTCTG
CTAATCCTGTTACCAGTGGCTGCTGCCAGTGGCGATAAGTCGTGTCTTACCGGGTTGGACTCAAGACGAT
AGTTACCGGATAAGGCGCAGCGGTCGGGCTGAACGGGGGGTTCGTGCACACAGCCCAGCTTGGAGCGAAC
GACCTACACCGAACTGAGATACCTACAGCGTGAGCTATGAGAAAGCGCCACGCTTCCCGAAGGGAGAAAG
GCGGACAGGTATCCGGTAAGCGGCAGGGTCGGAACAGGAGAGCGCACGAGGGAGCTTCCAGGGGGAAACG
CCTGGTATCTTTATAGTCCTGTCGGGTTTCGCCACCTCTGACTTGAGCGTCGATTTTTGTGATGCTCGTC
AGGGGGGCGGAGCCTATGGAAAAACGCCAGCAACGCGGCCTTTTTACGGTTCCTGGCCTTTTGCTGGCCT
TTTGCTCACATGTT
