>Addgene plasmid #183197 | pDONR221 Cas9-POLD3 | depositor partial sequence | sequence record 355127 | Insert sequence
ATGAAAAGGCCGGCGGCCACGAAAAAGGCCGGCCAGGCAAAAAAGAAAAAGGACAAGAAGTACAGCATCG
GCCTGGACATCGGCACCAACTCTGTGGGCTGGGCCGTGATCACCGACGAGTACAAGGTGCCCAGCAAGAA
ATTCAAGGTGCTGGGCAACACCGACCGGCACAGCATCAAGAAGAACCTGATCGGAGCCCTGCTGTTCGAC
AGCGGCGAAACAGCCGAGGCCACCCGGCTGAAGAGAACCGCCAGAAGAAGATACACCAGACGGAAGAACC
GGATCTGCTATCTGCAAGAGATCTTCAGCAACGAGATGGCCAAGGTGGACGACAGCTTCTTCCACAGACT
GGAAGAGTCCTTCCTGGTGGAAGAGGATAAGAAGCACGAGCGGCACCCCATCTTCGGCAACATCGTGGAC
GAGGTGGCCTACCACGAGAAGTACCCCACCATCTACCACCTGAGAAAGAAACTGGTGGACAGCACCGACA
AGGCCGACCTGCGGCTGATCTATCTGGCCCTGGCCCACATGATCAAGTTCCGGGGCCACTTCCTGATCGA
GGGCGACCTGAACCCCGACAACAGCGACGTGGACAAGCTGTTCATCCAGCTGGTGCAGACCTACAACCAG
CTGTTCGAGGAAAACCCCATCAACGCCAGCGGCGTGGACGCCAAGGCCATCCTGTCTGCCAGACTGAGCA
AGAGCAGACGGCTGGAAAATCTGATCGCCCAGCTGCCCGGCGAGAAGAAGAATGGCCTGTTCGGCAACCT
GATTGCCCTGAGCCTGGGCCTGACCCCCAACTTCAAGAGCAACTTCGACCTGGCCGAGGATGCCAAACTG
CAGCTGAGCAAGGACACCTACGACGACGACCTGGACAACCTGCTGGCCCAGATCGGCGACCAGTACGCCG
ACCTGTTTCTGGCCGCCAAGAACCTGTCCGACGCCATCCTGCTGAGCGACATCCTGAGAGTGAACACCGA
GATCACCAAGGCCCCCCTGAGCGCCTCTATGATCAAGAGATACGACGAGCACCACCAGGACCTGACCCTG
CTGAAAGCTCTCGTGCGGCAGCAGCTGCCTGAGAAGTACAAAGAGATTTTCTTCGACCAGAGCAAGAACG
GCTACGCCGGCTACATTGACGGCGGAGCCAGCCAGGAAGAGTTCTACAAGTTCATCAAGCCCATCCTGGA
AAAGATGGACGGCACCGAGGAACTGCTCGTGAAGCTGAACAGAGAGGACCTGCTGCGGAAGCAGCGGACC
TTCGACAACGGCAGCATCCCCCACCAGATCCACCTGGGAGAGCTGCACGCCATTCTGCGGCGGCAGGAAG
ATTTTTACCCATTCCTGAAGGACAACCGGGAAAAGATCGAGAAGATCCTGACCTTCCGCATCCCCTACTA
CGTGGGCCCTCTGGCCAGGGGAAACAGCAGATTCGCCTGGATGACCAGAAAGAGCGAGGAAACCATCACC
CCCTGGAACTTCGAGGAAGTGGTGGACAAGGGCGCTTCCGCCCAGAGCTTCATCGAGCGGATGACCAACT
TCGATAAGAACCTGCCCAACGAGAAGGTGCTGCCCAAGCACAGCCTGCTGTACGAGTACTTCACCGTGTA
TAACGAGCTGACCAAAGTGAAATACGTGACCGAGGGAATGAGAAAGCCCGCCTTCCTGAGCGGCGAGCAG
AAAAAGGCCATCGTGGACCTGCTGTTCAAGACCAACCGGAAAGTGACCGTGAAGCAGCTGAAAGAGGACT
ACTTCAAGAAAATCGAGTGCTTCGACTCCGTGGAAATCTCCGGCGTGGAAGATCGGTTCAACGCCTCCCT
GGGCACATACCACGATCTGCTGAAAATTATCAAGGACAAGGACTTCCTGGACAATGAGGAAAACGAGGAC
ATTCTGGAAGATATCGTGCTGACCCTGACACTGTTTGAGGACAGAGAGATGATCGAGGAACGGCTGAAAA
CCTATGCCCACCTGTTCGACGACAAAGTGATGAAGCAGCTGAAGCGGCGGAGATACACCGGCTGGGGCAG
GCTGAGCCGGAAGCTGATCAACGGCATCCGGGACAAGCAGTCCGGCAAGACAATCCTGGATTTCCTGAAG
TCCGACGGCTTCGCCAACAGAAACTTCATGCAGCTGATCCACGACGACAGCCTGACCTTTAAAGAGGACA
TCCAGAAAGCCCAGGTGTCCGGCCAGGGCGATAGCCTGCACGAGCACATTGCCAATCTGGCCGGCAGCCC
CGCCATTAAGAAGGGCATCCTGCAGACAGTGAAGGTGGTGGACGAGCTGGTGAAAGTGATGGGCCGGCAC
AAGCCCGAGAACATCGTGATCGAAATGGCCAGAGAGAACCAGACCACCCAGAAGGGACAGAAGAACAGCC
GCGAGAGAATGAAGCGGATCGAAGAGGGCATCAAAGAGCTGGGCAGCCAGATCCTGAAAGAACACCCCGT
GGAAAACACCCAGCTGCAGAACGAGAAGCTGTACCTGTACTACCTGCAGAATGGGCGGGATATGTACGTG
GACCAGGAACTGGACATCAACCGGCTGTCCGACTACGATGTGGACCACATCGTGCCTCAGAGCTTTCTGA
AGGACGACTCCATCGACAACAAGGTGCTGACCAGAAGCGACAAGAACCGGGGCAAGAGCGACAACGTGCC
CTCCGAAGAGGTCGTGAAGAAGATGAAGAACTACTGGCGGCAGCTGCTGAACGCCAAGCTGATTACCCAG
AGAAAGTTCGACAATCTGACCAAGGCCGAGAGAGGCGGCCTGAGCGAACTGGATAAGGCCGGCTTCATCA
AGAGACAGCTGGTGGAAACCCGGCAGATCACAAAGCACGTGGCACAGATCCTGGACTCCCGGATGAACAC
TAAGTACGACGAGAATGACAAGCTGATCCGGGAAGTGAAAGTGATCACCCTGAAGTCCAAGCTGGTGTCC
GATTTCCGGAAGGATTTCCAGTTTTACAAAGTGCGCGAGATCAACAACTACCACCACGCCCACGACGCCT
ACCTGAACGCCGTCGTGGGAACCGCCCTGATCAAAAAGTACCCTAAGCTGGAAAGCGAGTTCGTGTACGG
CGACTACAAGGTGTACGACGTGCGGAAGATGATCGCCAAGAGCGAGCAGGAAATCGGCAAGGCTACCGCC
AAGTACTTCTTCTACAGCAACATCATGAACTTTTTCAAGACCGAGATTACCCTGGCCAACGGCGAGATCC
GGAAGCGGCCTCTGATCGAGACAAACGGCGAAACCGGGGAGATCGTGTGGGATAAGGGCCGGGATTTTGC
CACCGTGCGGAAAGTGCTGAGCATGCCCCAAGTGAATATCGTGAAAAAGACCGAGGTGCAGACAGGCGGC
TTCAGCAAAGAGTCTATCCTGCCCAAGAGGAACAGCGATAAGCTGATCGCCAGAAAGAAGGACTGGGACC
CTAAGAAGTACGGCGGCTTCGACAGCCCCACCGTGGCCTATTCTGTGCTGGTGGTGGCCAAAGTGGAAAA
GGGCAAGTCCAAGAAACTGAAGAGTGTGAAAGAGCTGCTGGGGATCACCATCATGGAAAGAAGCAGCTTC
GAGAAGAATCCCATCGACTTTCTGGAAGCCAAGGGCTACAAAGAAGTGAAAAAGGACCTGATCATCAAGC
TGCCTAAGTACTCCCTGTTCGAGCTGGAAAACGGCCGGAAGAGAATGCTGGCCTCTGCCGGCGAACTGCA
GAAGGGAAACGAACTGGCCCTGCCCTCCAAATATGTGAACTTCCTGTACCTGGCCAGCCACTATGAGAAG
CTGAAGGGCTCCCCCGAGGATAATGAGCAGAAACAGCTGTTTGTGGAACAGCACAAGCACTACCTGGACG
AGATCATCGAGCAGATCAGCGAGTTCTCCAAGAGAGTGATCCTGGCCGACGCTAATCTGGACAAAGTGCT
GTCCGCCTACAACAAGCACCGGGATAAGCCCATCAGAGAGCAGGCCGAGAATATCATCCACCTGTTTACC
CTGACCAATCTGGGAGCCCCTGCCGCCTTCAAGTACTTTGACACCACCATCGACCGGAAGAGGTACACCA
GCACCAAAGAGGTGCTGGACGCCACCCTGATCCACCAGAGCATCACCGGCCTGTACGAGACACGGATCGA
CCTGTCTCAGCTGGGAGGCGACAGCGCTGGAGGAGGTGGAAGCGGAGGAGGAGGAAGCGGAGGAGGAGGT
AGCGGACCTAAGAAAAAGAGGAAGGTGATGCTAAAGGACAGTGGGCCTCTGTTCAATACTGACTATGACA
TCCTTAAAAGCAACTTGCAGAACTGCAGCAAATTTAGTGCTATACAATGTGCAGCTGCCGTCCCTAGAGC
TCCTGCTGAATCCTCTTCGTCTTCCAAAAAGTTTGAGCAGTCACATCTTCACATGTCAAGTGAGACACAA
GCCAACAATGAGCTGACCACCAATGGTCATGGCCCACCTGCATCCAAGCAGGTTTCCCAGCAGCCCAAAG
GAATTATGGGAATGTTTGCCTCCAAAGCTGCTGCTAAAACCCAAGAAACCAACAAGGAAACGAAAACAGA
GGCTAAAGAAGTAACAAATGCATCTGCAGCAGGCAACAAGGCACCAGGGAAAGGGAATATGATGAGCAAC
TTTTTTGGAAAAGCTGCTATGAATAAATTTAAAGTCAATTTGGACTCAGAACAAGCAGTGAAAGAAGAAA
AAATAGTGGAGCAGCCTACAGTGTCTGTCACGGAACCAAAGCTGGCAACTCCTGCAGGCCTGAAAAAATC
CAGCAAAAAAGCAGAGCCTGTTAAGGTGCTGCAGAAGGAAAAAAAAAGGGGGAAGCGAGTAGCATTATCT
GATGATGAGACAAAGGAAACTGAAAACATGAGGAAAAAGAGGAGAAGAATCAAACTTCCTGAATCTGATA
GCAGTGAAGATGAAGTCTTTCCAGACTCTCCTGGGGCTTATGAAGCTGAGTCACCATCCCCACCTCCTCC
TCCGTCTCCACCTCTTGAACCAGTGCCAAAGACTGAGCCTGAACCTCCTTCTGTCAAGAGCTCAAGTGGA
GAAAACAAAAGAAAACGAAAACGCGTACTAAAATCTAAAACTTACCTGGATGGGGAAGGCTGCATAGTGA
CTGAAAAAGTCTACGAGAGTGAATCCTGCACAGATAGTGAAGAGGAGCTTAACATGAAGACATCCTCAGT
ACACAGACCCCCTGCCATGACTGTGAAAAAAGAACCCAGAGAGGAACGAAAGGGCCCCAAGAAAGGGACT
GCTGCTCTGGGCAAAGCCAACAGACAGGTGTCCATTACTGGCTTCTTCCAGAGGAAA
