>Addgene plasmid #183197 | pDONR221 Cas9-POLD3 | depositor partial sequence | sequence record 355138 | Partial sequence
CACTATAGGGCGAATTGGCGGAAGGCCGTCAAGGCCGCATAGCGCTGGAGGAGGTGGAAGCGGAGGAGGA
GGAAGCGGAGGAGGAGGTAGCGGACCTAAGAAAAAGAGGAAGGTGATGCTAAAGGACAGTGGGCCTCTGT
TCAATACTGACTATGACATCCTTAAAAGCAACTTGCAGAACTGCAGCAAATTTAGTGCTATACAATGTGC
AGCTGCCGTCCCTAGAGCTCCTGCTGAATCCTCTTCGTCTTCCAAAAAGTTTGAGCAGTCACATCTTCAC
ATGTCAAGTGAGACACAAGCCAACAATGAGCTGACCACCAATGGTCATGGCCCACCTGCATCCAAGCAGG
TTTCCCAGCAGCCCAAAGGAATTATGGGAATGTTTGCCTCCAAAGCTGCTGCTAAAACCCAAGAAACCAA
CAAGGAAACGAAAACAGAGGCTAAAGAAGTAACAAATGCATCTGCAGCAGGCAACAAGGCACCAGGGAAA
GGGAATATGATGAGCAACTTTTTTGGAAAAGCTGCTATGAATAAATTTAAAGTCAATTTGGACTCAGAAC
AAGCAGTGAAAGAAGAAAAAATAGTGGAGCAGCCTACAGTGTCTGTCACGGAACCAAAGCTGGCAACTCC
TGCAGGCCTGAAAAAATCCAGCAAAAAAGCAGAGCCTGTTAAGGTGCTGCAGAAGGAAAAAAAAAGGGGG
AAGCGAGTAGCATTATCTGATGATGAGACAAAGGAAACTGAAAACATGAGGAAAAAGAGGAGAAGAATCA
AACTTCCTGAATCTGATAGCAGTGAAGATGAAGTCTTTCCAGACTCTCCTGGGGCTTATGAAGCTGAGTC
ACCATCCCCACCTCCTCCTCCGTCTCCACCTCTTGAACCAGTGCCAAAGACTGAGCCTGAACCTCCTTCT
GTCAAGAGCTCAAGTGGAGAAAACAAAAGAAAACGAAAACGCGTACTAAAATCTAAAACTTACCTGGATG
GGGAAGGCTGCATAGTGACTGAAAAAGTCTACGAGAGTGAATCCTGCACAGATAGTGAAGAGGAGCTTAA
CATGAAGACATCCTCAGTACACAGACCCCCTGCCATGACTGTGAAAAAAGAACCCAGAGAGGAACGAAAG
GGCCCCAAGAAAGGGACTGCTGCTCTGGGCAAAGCCAACAGACAGGTGTCCATTACTGGCTTCTTCCAGA
GGAAAGACCCAGCTTTCTTGTACAAAGTTGGCATTATAAGAAAGCATTGCTTATCAATTTGTTGCAACGA
ACAGGTCACTATCAGTCAAAATAAAATCATTATTTGCCATCCAGCTGATATCCCCTATAGTGAGTCGTAT
TACATGGTCATAGCTGTTTCCTGGCAGCTCTGGCCCGTGTCTCAAAATCTCTGATGTTACATTGCACAAG
ATAAAATAATATCATCATGAACAATAAAACTGTCTGCTTACATAAACAGTAATACAAGGGGTGTTATGAG
CCATATTCAACGGGAAACGTCGAGGCCGCGATTAAATTCCAACATGGATGCTGATTTATATGGGTATAAA
TGGGCTCGCGATAATGTCGGGCAATCAGGTGCGACAATCTATCGCTTGTATGGGAAGCCCGATGCGCCAG
AGTTGTTTCTGAAACATGGCAAAGGTAGCGTTGCCAATGATGTTACAGATGAGATGGTCAGACTAAACTG
GCTGACGGAATTTATGCCTCTTCCGACCATCAAGCATTTTATCCGTACTCCTGATGATGCATGGTTACTC
ACCACTGCGATCCCCGGAAAAACAGCATTCCAGGTATTAGAAGAATATCCTGATTCAGGTGAAAATATTG
TTGATGCGCTGGCAGTGTTCCTGCGCCGGTTGCATTCGATTCCTGTTTGTAATTGTCCTTTTAACAGCGA
TCGCTGGGCCTCATGGGCCTTCCGCTCACTGCCCGCTTTCCAG
