>Addgene plasmid #183197 | pDONR221 Cas9-POLD3 | depositor partial sequence | sequence record 355139 | pDONR221 Cas9-POLD3 sequence 4761 bps
CTTTCCTGCGTTATCCCCTGATTCTGTGGATAACCGTATTACCGCCTTTGAGTGAGCTGATACCGCTCGC
CGCAGCCGAACGACCGAGCGCAGCGAGTCAGTGAGCGAGGAAGCGGAAGAGCGCCCAATACGCAAACCGC
CTCTCCCCGCGCGTTGGCCGATTCATTAATGCAGCTGGCACGACAGGTTTCCCGACTGGAAAGCGGGCAG
TGAGCGCAACGCAATTAATACGCGTACCGCTAGCCAGGAAGAGTTTGTAGAAACGCAAAAAGGCCATCCG
TCAGGATGGCCTTCTGCTTAGTTTGATGCCTGGCAGTTTATGGCGGGCGTCCTGCCCGCCACCCTCCGGG
CCGTTGCTTCACAACGTTCAAATCCGCTCCCGGCGGATTTGTCCTACTCAGGAGAGCGTTCACCGACAAA
CAACAGATAAAACGAAAGGCCCAGTCTTCCGACTGAGCCTTTCGTTTTATTTGATGCCTGGCAGTTCCCT
ACTCTCGCGTTAACGCTAGCATGGATGTTTTCCCAGTCACGACGTTGTAAAACGACGGCCAGTCTTAAGC
TCGGGCCCCAAATAATGATTTTATTTTGACTGATAGTGACCTGTTCGTTGCAACAAATTGATGAGCAATG
CTTTTTTATAATGCCAACTTTGTACAAAAAAGCTGAACGAGAAACGTAAAATGATATAAATATCAATATA
TTAAATTAGATTTTGCATAAAAAACAGACTACATAATACTGTAAAACACAACATATCCAGTCACTATGAA
TCAACTACTTAGATGGTATTAGTGACCTGTAGTCGACCGACAGCCTTCCAAATGTTCTTCGGGTGATGCT
GCCAACTTAGTCGACCGACAGCCTTCCAAATGTTCTTCTCAAACGGAATCGTCGTATCCAGCCTACTCGC
TATTGTCCTCAATGCCGTATTAAATCATAAAAAGAAATAAGAAAAAGAGGTGCGAGCCTCTTTTTTGTGT
GACAAAATAAAAACATCTACCTATTCATATACGCTAGTGTCATAGTCCTGAAAATCATCTGCATCAAGAA
CAATTTCACAACTCTTATACTTTTCTCTTACAAGTCGTTCGGCTTCATCTGGATTTTCAGCCTCTATACT
TACTAAACGTGATAAAGTTTCTGTAATTTCTACTGTATCGACCTGCAGACTGGCTGTGTATAAGGGAGCC
TGACATTTATATTCCCCAGAACATCAGGTTAATGGCGTTTTTGATGTCATTTTCGCGGTGGCTGAGATCA
GCCACTTCTTCCCCGATAACGGAGACCGGCACACTGGCCATATCGGTGGTCATCATGCGCCAGCTTTCAT
CCCCGATATGCACCACCGGGTAAAGTTCACGGGAGACTTTATCTGACAGCAGACGTGCACTGGCCAGGGG
GATCACCATCCGTCGCCCGGGCGTGTCAATAATATCACTCTGTACATCCACAAACAGACGATAACGGCTC
TCTCTTTTATAGGTGTAAACCTTAAACTGCATTTCACCAGCCCCTGTTCTCGTCAGCAAAAGAGCCGTTC
ATTTCAATAAACCGGGCGACCTCAGCCATCCCTTCCTGATTTTCCGCTTTCCAGCGTTCGGCACGCAGAC
GACGGGCTTCATTCTGCATGGTTGTGCTTACCAGACCGGAGATATTGACATCATATATGCCTTGAGCAAC
TGATAGCTGTCGCTGTCAACTGTCACTGTAATACGCTGCTTCATAGCATACCTCTTTTTGACATACTTCG
GGTATACATATCAGTATATATTCTTATACCGCAAAAATCAGCGCGCAAATACGCATACTGTTATCTGGCT
TTTAGTAAGCCGGATCCACGCGGCGTTTACGCCCCCCCTGCCACTCATCGCAGTACTGTTGTAATTCATT
AAGCATTCTGCCGACATGGAAGCCATCACAAACGGCATGATGAACCTGAATCGCCAGCGGCATCAGCACC
TTGTCGCCTTGCGTATAATATTTGCCCATGGTGAAAACGGGGGCGAAGAAGTTGTCCATATTGGCCACGT
TTAAATCAAAACTGGTGAAACTCACCCAGGGATTGGCTGAGACGAAAAACATATTCTCAATAAACCCTTT
AGGGAAATAGGCCAGGTTTTCACCGTAACACGCCACATCTTGCGAATATATGTGTAGAAACTGCCGGAAA
TCGTCGTGGTATTCACTCCAGAGCGATGAAAACGTTTCAGTTTGCTCATGGAAAACGGTGTAACAAGGGT
GAACACTATCCCATATCACCAGCTCACCGTCTTTCATTGCCATACGGAATTCCGGATGAGCATTCATCAG
GCGGGCAAGAATGTGAATAAAGGCCGGATAAAACTTGTGCTTATTTTTCTTTACGGTCTTTAAAAAGGCC
GTAATATCCAGCTGAACGGTCTGGTTATAGGTACATTGAGCAACTGACTGAAATGCCTCAAAATGTTCTT
TACGATGCCATTGGGATATATCAACGGTGGTATATCCAGTGATTTTTTTCTCCATTTTAGCTTCCTTAGC
TCCTGAAAATCTCGATAACTCAAAAAATACGCCCGGTAGTGATCTTATTTCATTATGGTGAAAGTTGGAA
CCTCTTACGTGCCGATCAACGTCTCATTTTCGCCAAAAGTTGGCCCAGGGCTTCCCGGTATCAACAGGGA
CACCAGGATTTATTTATTCTGCGAAGTGATCTTCCGTCACAGGTATTTATTCGGCGCAAAGTGCGTCGGG
TGATGCTGCCAACTTAGTCGACTACAGGTCACTAATACCATCTAAGTAGTTGATTCATAGTGACTGGATA
TGTTGTGTTTTACAGTATTATGTAGTCTGTTTTTTATGCAAAATCTAATTTAATATATTGATATTTATAT
CATTTTACGTTTCTCGTTCAGCTTTCTTGTACAAAGTTGGCATTATAAGAAAGCATTGCTTATCAATTTG
TTGCAACGAACAGGTCACTATCAGTCAAAATAAAATCATTATTTGCCATCCAGCTGATATCCCCTATAGT
GAGTCGTATTACATGGTCATAGCTGTTTCCTGGCAGCTCTGGCCCGTGTCTCAAAATCTCTGATGTTACA
TTGCACAAGATAAAAATATATCATCATGAACAATAAAACTGTCTGCTTACATAAACAGTAATACAAGGGG
TGTTATGAGCCATATTCAACGGGAAACGTCGAGGCCGCGATTAAATTCCAACATGGATGCTGATTTATAT
GGGTATAAATGGGCTCGCGATAATGTCGGGCAATCAGGTGCGACAATCTATCGCTTGTATGGGAAGCCCG
ATGCGCCAGAGTTGTTTCTGAAACATGGCAAAGGTAGCGTTGCCAATGATGTTACAGATGAGATGGTCAG
ACTAAACTGGCTGACGGAATTTATGCCTCTTCCGACCATCAAGCATTTTATCCGTACTCCTGATGATGCA
TGGTTACTCACCACTGCGATCCCCGGAAAAACAGCATTCCAGGTATTAGAAGAATATCCTGATTCAGGTG
AAAATATTGTTGATGCGCTGGCAGTGTTCCTGCGCCGGTTGCATTCGATTCCTGTTTGTAATTGTCCTTT
TAACAGCGATCGCGTATTTCGTCTCGCTCAGGCGCAATCACGAATGAATAACGGTTTGGTTGATGCGAGT
GATTTTGATGACGAGCGTAATGGCTGGCCTGTTGAACAAGTCTGGAAAGAAATGCATAAACTTTTGCCAT
TCTCACCGGATTCAGTCGTCACTCATGGTGATTTCTCACTTGATAACCTTATTTTTGACGAGGGGAAATT
AATAGGTTGTATTGATGTTGGACGAGTCGGAATCGCAGACCGATACCAGGATCTTGCCATCCTATGGAAC
TGCCTCGGTGAGTTTTCTCCTTCATTACAGAAACGGCTTTTTCAAAAATATGGTATTGATAATCCTGATA
TGAATAAATTGCAGTTTCATTTGATGCTCGATGAGTTTTTCTAATCAGAATTGGTTAATTGGTTGTAACA
CTGGCAGAGCATTACGCTGACTTGACGGGACGGCGCAAGCTCATGACCAAAATCCCTTAACGTGAGTTAC
GCGTCGTTCCACTGAGCGTCAGACCCCGTAGAAAAGATCAAAGGATCTTCTTGAGATCCTTTTTTTCTGC
GCGTAATCTGCTGCTTGCAAACAAAAAAACCACCGCTACCAGCGGTGGTTTGTTTGCCGGATCAAGAGCT
ACCAACTCTTTTTCCGAAGGTAACTGGCTTCAGCAGAGCGCAGATACCAAATACTGTTCTTCTAGTGTAG
CCGTAGTTAGGCCACCACTTCAAGAACTCTGTAGCACCGCCTACATACCTCGCTCTGCTAATCCTGTTAC
CAGTGGCTGCTGCCAGTGGCGATAAGTCGTGTCTTACCGGGTTGGACTCAAGACGATAGTTACCGGATAA
GGCGCAGCGGTCGGGCTGAACGGGGGGTTCGTGCACACAGCCCAGCTTGGAGCGAACGACCTACACCGAA
CTGAGATACCTACAGCGTGAGCTATGAGAAAGCGCCACGCTTCCCGAAGGGAGAAAGGCGGACAGGTATC
CGGTAAGCGGCAGGGTCGGAACAGGAGAGCGCACGAGGGAGCTTCCAGGGGGAAACGCCTGGTATCTTTA
TAGTCCTGTCGGGTTTCGCCACCTCTGACTTGAGCGTCGATTTTTGTGATGCTCGTCAGGGGGGCGGAGC
CTATGGAAAAACGCCAGCAACGCGGCCTTTTTACGGTTCCTGGCCTTTTGCTGGCCTTTTGCTCACATGT
T
